Addgene plasmid #109898: pHH0103_RGS9_DEP
Purpose: Protein expression and purification of RGS9_DEP
Depositing lab: Sachdev Sidhu. Depositing organization: University of Toronto. Publication: Large-scale survey and database of high affinity ligands for peptide recognition modules. Teyra J, Kelil A, Jain S, Helmy M, Jajodia R, Hooda Y, Gu J, D'Cruz AA, Nicholson SE, Min J, Sudol M, Kim PM, Bader GD, Sidhu SS. Mol Syst Biol. 2020 Dec;16(12):e9310. doi: 10.15252/msb.20199310. PubMed 33438817.
Backbone
  Vector backbone: pHH0103
  Vector type: Bacterial Expression
Growth in bacteria
  Bacterial resistance: Ampicillin, 100 μg/mL
  Growth temperature: 37°C
  Growth strain: DH5alpha
  Copy number: Low Copy
Gene/Insert
  Gene/Insert name: RGS9_DEP
  Species: H. sapiens (human)
  Entrez Gene: RGS9 (a.k.a. PERRS, RGS9L)
  Cloning method: Restriction Enzyme; 5′ cloning site Sfi1 (unknown if destroyed); 3′ cloning site Not1 (unknown if destroyed)
Terms and licenses: Academic/Nonprofit Terms; Industry Terms: Not Available to Industry
How to cite: pHH0103_RGS9_DEP was a gift from Sachdev Sidhu (Addgene plasmid # 109898 ; http://n2t.net/addgene:109898 ; RRID:Addgene_109898)
