[The description below was written by a language model from this plasmid's Addgene catalogue record and pLannotate feature annotations shown in this document.]
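Description:
pHH0103_RGS9_DEP is a 7,038-nt bacterial expression plasmid built on the pHH0103 backbone for producing and purifying the DEP domain of human RGS9, a regulator of G-protein signalling. It replicates in E. coli from a ColE1/pBR322-type origin, accompanied by the pBR322 bom region. The rop gene appears only as two fragments flanking an inserted f1 phage origin. The catalogue lists the plasmid as low copy. Selection is by ampicillin through the β-lactamase gene and its own promoter.

The expression cassette is driven by the strong hybrid tac promoter with a downstream lac operator. The plasmid also carries lacI under the lacIq promoter, so transcription is held off by abundant lac repressor until it is induced with IPTG. The annotated coding features run in order from a 6xHis tag to Schistosoma japonicum glutathione S-transferase to the roughly 320-nt RGS9 fragment, which was cloned between SfiI and NotI sites. This arrangement suggests a His-GST–RGS9_DEP fusion suited to nickel or glutathione affinity purification. The annotation tool matched the insert to a chipmunk RGS9 orthologue, which probably reflects sequence conservation, since the catalogue records the insert as human.

A phage fd terminator follows the insert. Downstream of it lie fragments of M13 gene III, a short tetracycline-resistance remnant and a partial tet promoter. Together with the f1 origin, these look like leftovers of a phagemid-derived backbone rather than functional parts of the expressed product. The associated work surveyed peptide ligands for peptide recognition modules, so the purified domain probably served as a binding target, although the record states only expression and purification.
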