Features (pLannotate 1.2.2; 21 found; start..end, strand, type, name):
      1..29      +  promoter       tac promoter: strong E. coli promoter; hybrid between the trp and lac UV5 promoters
     37..53      +  protein_bind   lac operator: The lac repressor binds to the lac operator to inhibit transcription in E. coli. This inhibition can be relieved by adding lactose or isopropyl-β-D-thiogalactopyranoside (IPTG). lac repressor encoded by lacI
    138..155     +  CDS            6xHis: 6xHis affinity tag
    171..824     +  CDS            GST26_SCHJA: Experimental evidence at protein level: Swiss-Prot protein existence level 1. GST isoenzymes appear to play a central role in the parasite detoxification system. Other functions are also suspected including a role in increasing the solubility of haematin in the parasite gut. From Schistosoma japonicum (Blood fluke).
    897..1220    +  CDS            RGS9_TAMST (fragment): Experimental evidence at protein level: Swiss-Prot protein existence level 1. Inhibits signal transduction by increasing the GTPase activity of G protein alpha subunits thereby driving them into their inactive GDP-bound form. Binds to G(t)-alpha. Involved in phototransduction; key element in the recovery phase of visual transduction (By similarity). From Tamias striatus (Eastern chipmunk).
   1233..1280    +  terminator     fd terminator (sequence withheld): central terminator from bacteriophage fd (Otsuka and Kunisawa, 1982)
   1285..1497    +  CDS            M13 gene III (fragment) (sequence partly withheld): pIII; III; minor coat protein
   1512..1982    +  CDS            M13 gene III (fragment) (sequence partly withheld): pIII; III; minor coat protein
   2004..2074    +  CDS            TcR (fragment): tetracycline efflux protein; tet; confers resistance to tetracycline
   2316..2696    -  CDS            YPB1_ECOLX: Protein predicted: Swiss-Prot protein existence level 4. From Escherichia coli.
   2713..2864    +  CDS            rop (fragment): Rop protein, which maintains plasmids at low copy number; rop
   2900..3328    -  rep_origin     f1 ori (sequence partly withheld): f1 bacteriophage origin of replication; arrow indicates direction of (+) strand synthesis
   3337..3376    +  CDS            rop (fragment): Rop protein, which maintains plasmids at low copy number; rop
   3478..3618    +  misc_feature   bom: basis of mobility region from pBR322
   3804..4391    -  rep_origin     ori: high-copy-number ColE1/pMB1/pBR322/pUC origin of replication
   4562..5422    -  CDS            AmpR: β-lactamase; bla; confers resistance to ampicillin, carbenicillin, and related antibiotics
   5423..5527    -  promoter       AmpR promoter: bla
   5636..5713    +  promoter       lacIq promoter: lacI (mutant); In the lacIq allele, a single base change in the promoter boosts expression of the lacI gene about 10-fold.
   5714..6796    +  CDS            lacI: lac repressor; lacI; The lac repressor binds to the lac operator to inhibit transcription in E. coli. This inhibition can be relieved by adding lactose or isopropyl-β-D-thiogalactopyranoside (IPTG).
   6809..6830    +  protein_bind   CAP binding site: CAP binding activates transcription in the presence of cAMP. E. coli catabolite activator protein
   6849..6866    +  promoter       tet promoter (fragment): E. coli promoter for tetracycline efflux protein gene
>Addgene plasmid #109898 | pHH0103_RGS9_DEP | addgene full sequence | sequence record 215043 | Addgene NGS Result
TTGACAATTAATCATCGGCTCGTATAATGTGTGGAATTGTGAGCGGATAACAATTTCACACAGGAAACAG
CCAGTCCGTTTAGGTGTTTTCACGAGCACTTCACCAACAAGGACCATAGATTATGAAAATCGAAGAACAC
CATCACCATCACCATTCCAGCGGTAAGCTTATGTCCCCTATACTAGGTTATTGGAAAATTAAGGGCCTTG
TGCAACCCACTCGACTTCTTTTGGAATATCTTGAAGAAAAATATGAAGAGCATTTGTATGAGCGCGATGA
AGGTGATAAATGGCGAAACAAAAAGTTTGAATTGGGTTTGGAGTTTCCCAATCTTCCTTATTATATTGAT
GGTGATGTTAAATTAACACAGTCTATGGCCATCATACGTTATATAGCTGACAAGCACAACATGTTGGGTG
GTTGTCCAAAAGAGCGTGCAGAGATTTCAATGCTTGAAGGAGCGGTTTTGGATATTAGATACGGTGTTTC
GAGAATTGCATATAGTAAAGACTTTGAAACTCTCAAAGTTGATTTTCTTAGCAAGCTACCTGAAATGCTG
AAAATGTTCGAAGATCGTTTATGTCATAAAACATATTTAAATGGTGATCATGTAACCCATCCTGACTTCA
TGTTGTATGACGCTCTTGATGTTGTTTTATACATGGACCCAATGTGCCTGGATGCGTTCCCAAAATTAGT
TTGTTTTAAAAAACGTATTGAAGCTATCCCACAAATTGATAAGTACTTGAAATCCAGCAAGTATATAGCA
TGGCCTTTGCAGGGCTGGCAAGCCACGTTTGGTGGTGGCGACCATCCTCCAAAATCGGATCTGGAAGTTC
TGTTCCAGGGGCCCCTGTCCAGCGGTCTGGTTCCGCGTGGTTCCGGTACCGCGGCCCAGCCGGCCCCGCG
TATGGCGTTCCTGCAAAAAATCGAAGCCCTGGTGAAAGATATGCAAAATCCGGAAACGGGTGTGCGTATG
CAAAATCAGCGTGTGCTGGTTACCAGTGTTCCGCATGCGATGACGGGCTCCGATGTCCTGCAGTGGATTG
TGCAACGTCTGTGGATCAGCTCTCTGGAAGCCCAGAACCTGGGCAATTTTATTGTCCGCTATGGTTACAT
CTATCCGCTGCAAGATCCGAAAAACCTGATTCTGAAGCCGGACGGTAGCCTGTACCGTTTTCAGACCCCG
TATTTCTGGCCGACGCAGCAATGGCCGGCGGCCGCATA
[142 nt withheld, positions 1229-1370]
C
[98 nt withheld, positions 1372-1469]
AGTTTGTACTGGTGACGAAACTCAGTGTCTAGCTAGAGTGGC
[149 nt withheld, positions 1512-1660]
T
[41 nt withheld, positions 1662-1702]
T
[62 nt withheld, positions 1704-1765]
A
[35 nt withheld, positions 1767-1801]
CCTCCCTCAATCGGTTGAATGTCGCCCTTTTGTCTTTGGCGCTGGTAAACCATATGAA
[86 nt withheld, positions 1860-1945]
T
[54 nt withheld, positions 1947-2000]
CTAGCGCCGCCCTATACCTTGTCTGCCTCCCCGCGTTGCGTCGCGGTGCATGGAGCCGGGCCACCTCGAC
CTGAATGGAAGCCGGCGGCACCTCGCTAACGGATTCACCACTCCAAGAATTGGAGCCAATCAATTCTTGC
GGAGAACTGTGAATGCGCAAACCAACCCTTGGCAGAACATATCCATCGCGTCCGCCATCTCCAGCAGCCG
CACGCGGCGCATCTCGGGCAGCGTTGGGTCCTGGCCACGGGTGCGCATGATCGTGCTCCTGTCGTTGAGG
ACCCGGCTAGGCTGGCGGGGTTGCCTTACTGGTTAGCAGAATGAATCACCGATACGCGAGCGAACGTGAA
GCGACTGCTGCTGCAAAACGTCTGCGACCTGAGCAACAACATGAATGGTCTTCGGTTTCCGTGTTTCGTA
AAGTCTGGAAACGCGGAAGTCAGCGCCCTGCACCATTATGTTCCGGATCTGCATCGCAGGATGCTGCTGG
CTACCCTGTGGAACACCTACATCTGTATTAACGAAGCGCTGGCATTGACCCTGAGTGATTTTTCTCTGGT
CCCGCCGCATCCATACCGCCAGTTGTTTACCCTCACAACGTTCCAGTAACCGGGCATGTTCATCATCAGT
AACCCGTATCGTGAGCATCCTCTCTCGTTTCATCGGTATCATTACCCCCATGAACAGAAATCCCCCTTAC
ACGGAGGCATCAGTGACCAAACAGGAAAAAACCGCCCTTAACATGGCCCGCTTTATCAGAAGCCAGACAT
TAACGCTTCTGGAGAAACTCAACGAGCTGGACGCGGATGAACAGGCAGACATCTGTGAATCGCTTCACGA
CCACGCTGATGAGCTTTACCGCAGGATCCGCGAAATTGTAAGCGTTAATATTTTGTTAAAATTCGCGTTA
AATTTTTGTTAAATCAGCTCATTTTTTAACCAATAGGCCGAAATCGGCAAAATCCCTTATAAATCAAAAG
AATAGACCGAGATAGGGT
[37 nt withheld, positions 2999-3035]
AAAGAACGTGGACTCCAACGTCAAAGG
[49 nt withheld, positions 3063-3111]
T
[91 nt withheld, positions 3113-3203]
G
[124 nt withheld, positions 3205-3328]
CGCGGATCCTGCCTCGCGCGTTTCGGTGATGACGGTGAAAACCTCTGACACATGCAGCTCCCGGAGACGG
TCACAGCTTGTCTGTAAGCGGATGCCGGGAGCAGACAAGCCCGTCAGGGCGCGTCAGCGGGTGTTGGCGG
GTGTCGGGGCGCAGCCATGACCCAGTCACGTAGCGATAGCGGAGTGTATACTGGCTTAACTATGCGGCAT
CAGAGCAGATTGTACTGAGAGTGCACCATATGCGGTGTGAAATACCGCACAGATGCGTAAGGAGAAAATA
CCGCATCAGGCGCTCTTCCGCTTCCTCGCTCACTGACTCGCTGCGCTCGGTCGTTCGGCTGCGGCGAGCG
GTATCAGCTCACTCAAAGGCGGTAATACGGTTATCCACAGAATCAGGGGATAACGCAGGAAAGAACATGT
GAGCAAAAGGCCAGCAAAAGGCCAGGAACCGTAAAAAGGCCGCGTTGCTGGCGTTTTTCCATAGGCTCCG
CCCCCCTGACGAGCATCACAAAAATCGACGCTCAAGTCAGAGGTGGCGAAACCCGACAGGACTATAAAGA
TACCAGGGTTTCCCCCTGGAAGCTCCCTCGTGCGCTCTCCTGTTCCGACCCTGCCGCTTACCGGATACCT
GTCCGCCTTTCTCCCTTCGGGAAGCGTGGCGCTTTCTCATAGCTCACGCTGTAGGTATCTCAGTTCGGTG
TAGGTCGTTCGCTCCAAGCTGGGCTGTGTGCACGAACCCCCCGTTCAGCCCGACCGCTGCGCCTTATCCG
GTAACTATCGTCTTGAGTCCAACCCGGTAAGACACGACTTATCGCCACTGGCAGCAGCCACTGGTAACAG
GATTAGCAGAGCGAGGTATGTAGGCGGTGCTACAGAGTTCTTGAAGTGGTGGCCTAACTACGGCTACACT
AGAAGGACAGTATTTGGTATCTGCGCTCTGCTGAAGCCAGTTACCTTCGGAAAAAGAGTTGGTAGCTCTT
GATCCGGCAAACAAACCACCGCTGGTAGCGGTGGTTTTTTTGTTTGCAAGCAGCAGATTACGCGCAGAAA
AAAAGGATCTCAAGAAGATCCTTTGATCTTTTCTACGGGGTCTGACGCTCAGTGGAACGAAAACTCACGT
TAAGGGATTTTGGTCATGAGATTATCAAAAAGGATCTTCACCTAGATCCTTTTAAATTAAAAATGAAGTT
TTAAATCAATCTAAAGTATATATGAGTAAACTTGGTCTGACAGTTACCAATGCTTAATCAGTGAGGCACC
TATCTCAGCGATCTGTCTATTTCGTTCATCCATAGTTGCCTGACTCCCCGTCGTGTAGATAACTACGATA
CGGGAGGGCTTACCATCTGGCCCCAGTGCTGCAATGATACCGCGAGACCCACGCTCACCGGCTCCAGATT
TATCAGCAATAAACCAGCCAGCCGGAAGGGCCGAGCGCAGAAGTGGTCCTGCAACTTTATCCGCCTCCAT
CCAGTCTATTAATTGTTGCCGGGAAGCTAGAGTAAGTAGTTCGCCAGTTAATAGTTTGCGCAACGTTGTT
GCCATTGCTGCAGGCATCGTGGTGTCACGCTCGTCGTTTGGTATGGCTTCATTCAGCTCCGGTTCCCAAC
GATCAAGGCGAGTTACATGATCCCCCATGTTGTGCAAAAAAGCGGTTAGCTCCTTCGGTCCTCCGATCGT
TGTCAGAAGTAAGTTGGCCGCAGTGTTATCACTCATGGTTATGGCAGCACTGCATAATTCTCTTACTGTC
ATGCCATCCGTAAGATGCTTTTCTGTGACTGGTGAGTACTCAACCAAGTCATTCTGAGAATAGTGTATGC
GGCGACCGAGTTGCTCTTGCCCGGCGTCAACACGGGATAATACCGCGCCACATAGCAGAACTTTAAAAGT
GCTCATCATTGGAAAACGTTCTTCGGGGCGAAAACTCTCAAGGATCTTACCGCTGTTGAGATCCAGTTCG
ATGTAACCCACTCGTGCACCCAACTGATCTTCAGCATCTTTTACTTTCACCAGCGTTTCTGGGTGAGCAA
AAACAGGAAGGCAAAATGCCGCAAAAAAGGGAATAAGGGCGACACGGAAATGTTGAATACTCATACTCTT
CCTTTTTCAATATTATTGAAGCATTTATCAGGGTTATTGTCTCATGAGCGGATACATATTTGAATGTATT
TAGAAAAATAAACAAATAGGGGTTCCGCGCACATTTCCCCGAAAAGTGCCACCTGACGTCTAAGAAACCA
TTATTATCATGACATTAACCTATAAAAATAGGCGTATCACGAGGCCCTTTCGTCTTCAAGAATTCCCGAC
ACCATCGAATGGTGCAAAACCTTTCGCGGTATGGCATGATAGCGCCCGGAAGAGAGTCAATTCAGGGTGG
TGAATGTGAAACCAGTAACGTTATACGATGTCGCAGAGTATGCCGGTGTCTCTTATCAGACCGTTTCCCG
CGTGGTGAACCAGGCCAGCCACGTTTCTGCGAAAACGCGGGAAAAAGTGGAAGCGGCGATGGCGGAGCTG
AATTACATTCCCAACCGCGTGGCACAACAACTGGCGGGCAAACAGTCGTTGCTGATTGGCGTTGCCACCT
CCAGTCTGGCCCTGCACGCGCCGTCGCAAATTGTCGCGGCGATTAAATCTCGCGCCGATCAACTGGGTGC
CAGCGTGGTGGTGTCGATGGTAGAACGAAGCGGCGTCGAAGCCTGTAAAGCGGCGGTGCACAATCTTCTC
GCGCAACGCGTCAGTGGGCTGATCATTAACTATCCGCTGGATGACCAGGATGCCATTGCTGTGGAAGCTG
CCTGCACTAATGTTCCGGCGTTATTTCTTGATGTCTCTGACCAGACACCCATCAACAGTATTATTTTCTC
CCATGAAGACGGTACGCGACTGGGCGTGGAGCATCTGGTCGCATTGGGTCACCAGCAAATCGCGCTGTTA
GCGGGCCCATTAAGTTCTGTCTCGGCGCGTCTGCGTCTGGCTGGCTGGCATAAATATCTCACTCGCAATC
AAATTCAGCCGATAGCGGAACGGGAAGGCGACTGGAGTGCCATGTCCGGTTTTCAACAAACCATGCAAAT
GCTGAATGAGGGCATCGTTCCCACTGCGATGCTGGTTGCCAACGATCAGATGGCGCTGGGCGCAATGCGC
GCCATTACCGAGTCCGGGCTGCGCGTTGGTGCGGATATCTCGGTAGTGGGATACGACGATACCGAAGACA
GCTCATGTTATATCCCGCCGTTAACCACCATCAAACAGGATTTTCGCCTGCTGGGGCAAACCAGCGTGGA
CCGCTTGCTGCAACTCTCTCAGGGCCAGGCGGTGAAGGGCAATCAGCTGTTGCCCGTCTCACTGGTGAAA
AGAAAAACCACCCTGGCGCCCAATACGCAAACCGCCTCTCCCCGCGCGTTGGCCGATTCATTAATGCAGC
TGGCACGACAGGTTTCCCGACTGGAAAGCGGGCAGTGAGCGCAACGCAATTAATGTAAGTTAGCTCACTC
ATTAGGCACAATTCTCATGTTTGACAGCTTATCATCGACTGCACGGTGCACCAATGCTTCTGGCGTCAGG
CAGCCATCGGAAGCTGTGGTATGGCTGTGCAGGTCGTAAATCACTGCATAATTCGTGTCGCTCAAGGCGC
ACTCCCGTTCTGGATAATGTTTTTTGCGCCGACATCATAACGGTTCTGGCAAATATTCTGAAATGAGCTG
