>Addgene plasmid #109898 | pHH0103_RGS9_DEP | depositor partial sequence | sequence record 206850 | pHH0103_RGS9_DEP sequence 333 bps
GGCCCAGCCGGCCCCGCGTATGGCGTTCCTGCAAAAAATCGAAGCCCTGGTGAAAGATATGCAAAATCCG
GAAACGGGTGTGCGTATGCAAAATCAGCGTGTGCTGGTTACCAGTGTTCCGCATGCGATGACGGGCTCCG
ATGTCCTGCAGTGGATTGTGCAACGTCTGTGGATCAGCTCTCTGGAAGCCCAGAACCTGGGCAATTTTAT
TGTCCGCTATGGTTACATCTATCCGCTGCAAGATCCGAAAAACCTGATTCTGAAGCCGGACGGTAGCCTG
TACCGTTTTCAGACCCCGTATTTCTGGCCGACGCAGCAATGGCCGGCGGCCGC
